>Addgene plasmid #69299 | pYPQ147 | depositor full sequence | sequence record 123956 | Full Sequence
CTAGATAACGCAGGATCCCCAAGTGGTGGCTATCGAGACCGGCGCCGCTACAGGGCGCGTCCCATTCGCC
ATTCAGGCTGCGCAACTGTTGGGAAGGGCGATCGGTGCGGGCCTCTTCGCTATTACGCCAGCTGGCGAAA
GGGGGATGTGCTGCAAGGCGATTAAGTTGGGTAACGCCAGGGTTTTCCCAGTCACGACGTTGTAAAACGA
CGGCCAGTGAGCGCGCGTAATACGACTCACTATAGGGCGAATTGGGTACCGGGCCCCCCCTCGAGGTCCT
CCAGCTTTTGTTCCCTTTAATGAGGGTTAATTGCGCGCTTGGCGTAATCATGGTCATAGCTGTTTCCTGT
GTGAAATTGTTATCCGCTCACAATTCCACACAACATACCAGCCGGAAGCATAAAGTGTAAAGCCTGGGGT
GCCTAATGAGTGAGCTAACTCACATTAATTGCGTTGCGCTCACTGCCCGCTTTCCACCGGTGGTCTCTGA
AAACTAGTAAGGGCAAATTCGACCCAGCTTTCTTGTACAAAGTTGGCATTATAAAAAATAATTGCTCATC
AATTTGTTGCAACGAACAGGTCACTATCAGTCAAAATAAAATCATTATTTGCCATCCAGCTGATATCCCC
TATAGTGAGTCGTATTACATGGTCATAGCTGTTTCCTGGCAGCTCTGGCCCGTGTCTCAAAATCTCTGAT
GTTACATTGCACAAGATAAAAATATATCATCATGCCTCCTCTGGACCAGCCAGGACAGAAATGCCTCGAC
TTCGCTGCTGCCCAAGGTTGCCGGGTGACGCACACCGTGGAAACGGATGAAGGCACGAACCCAGTGGACA
TAAGCCTGTTCGGTTCGTAAGCTGTAATGCAAGTAGCGTATGCGCTCACGCAACTGGTCCAGAACCTTGA
CCGAACGCAGCGGTGGTAACGGCGCAGTGGCGGTTTTCATGGCTTGTTATGACTGTTTTTTTGGGGTACA
GTCTATGCCTCGGGCATCCAAGCAGCAAGCGCGTTACGCCGTGGGTCGATGTTTGATGTTATGGAGCAGC
AACGATGTTACGCAGCAGGGCAGTCGCCCTAAAACAAAGTTAAACATTATGAGGGAAGCGGTGATCGCCG
AAGTATCGACTCAACTATCAGAGGTAGTTGGCGTCATCGAGCGCCATCTCGAACCGACGTTGCTGGCCGT
ACATTTGTACGGCTCCGCAGTGGATGGCGGCCTGAAGCCACACAGTGATATTGATTTGCTGGTTACGGTG
ACCGTAAGGCTTGATGAAACAACGCGGCGAGCTTTGATCAACGACCTTTTGGAAACTTCGGCTTCCCCTG
GAGAGAGCGAGATTCTCCGCGCTGTAGAAGTCACCATTGTTGTGCACGACGACATCATTCCGTGGCGTTA
TCCAGCTAAGCGCGAACTGCAATTTGGAGAATGGCAGCGCAATGACATTCTTGCAGGTATCTTCGAGCCA
GCCACGATCGACATTGATCTGGCTATCTTGCTGACAAAAGCAAGAGAACATAGCGTTGCCTTGGTAGGTC
CAGCGGCGGAGGAACTCTTTGATCCGGTTCCTGAACAGGATCTATTTGAGGCGCTAAATGAAACCTTAAC
GCTATGGAACTCGCCGCCCGACTGGGCTGGCGATGAGCGAAATGTAGTGCTTACGTTGTCCCGCATTTGG
TACAGCGCAGTAACCGGCAAAATCGCGCCGAAGGATGTCGCTGCCGACTGGGCAATGGAGCGCCTGCCGG
CCCAGTATCAGCCCGTCATACTTGAAGCTAGACAGGCTTATCTTGGACAAGAAGAAGATCGCTTGGCCTC
GCGCGCAGATCAGTTGGAAGAATTTGTCCACTACGTGAAAGGCGAGATCACCAAGGTAGTCGGCAAATAA
CCCTCGAGCCACCCATGACCAAAATCCCTTAACGTGAGTTACGCGTCGTTCCACTGAGCGTCAGACCCCG
TAGAAAAGATCAAAGGATCTTCTTGAGATCCTTTTTTTCTGCGCGTAATCTGCTGCTTGCAAACAAAAAA
ACCACCGCTACCAGCGGTGGTTTGTTTGCCGGATCAAGAGCTACCAACTCTTTTTCCGAAGGTAACTGGC
TTCAGCAGAGCGCAGATACCAAATACTGTCCTTCTAGTGTAGCCGTAGTTAGGCCACCACTTCAAGAACT
CTGTAGCACCGCCTACATACCTCGCTCTGCTAATCCTGTTACCAGTGGCTGCTGCCAGTGGCGATAAGTC
GTGTCTTACCGGGTTGGACTCAAGACGATAGTTACCGGATAAGGCGCAGCGGTCGGGCTGAACGGGGGGT
TCGTGCACACAGCCCAGCTTGGAGCGAACGACCTACACCGAACTGAGATACCTACAGCGTGAGCATTGAG
AAAGCGCCACGCTTCCCGAAGGGAGAAAGGCGGACAGGTATCCGGTAAGCGGCAGGGTCGGAACAGGAGA
GCGCACGAGGGAGCTTCCAGGGGGAAACGCCTGGTATCTTTATAGTCCTGTCGGGTTTCGCCACCTCTGA
CTTGAGCGTCGATTTTTGTGATGCTCGTCAGGGGGGCGGAGCCTATGGAAAAACGCCAGCAACGCGGCCT
TTTTACGGTTCCTGGCCTTTTGCTGGCCTTTTGCTCACATGTTCTTTCCTGCGTTATCCCCTGATTCTGT
GGATAACCGTATTACCGCCTTTGAGTGAGCTGATACCGCTCGCCGCAGCCGAACGACCGAGCGCAGCGAG
TCAGTGAGCGAGGAAGCGGAAGAGCGCCCAATACGCAAACCGCCTCTCCCCGCGCGTTGGCCGATTCATT
AATGCAGCTGGCACGACAGGTTTCCCGACTGGAAAGCGGGCAGTGAGCGCAACGCAATTAATACGCGTAC
CGCTCGCCAGGAAGAGTTTGTAGAAACGCAAAAAGGCCATCCGTCAGGATGGCCTTCTGCTTAGTTTGAT
GCCTGGCAGTTTATGGCGGGCGTCCTGCCCGCCACCCTCCGGGCCGTTGCTTCACAACGTTCAAATCCGC
TCCCGGCGGATTTGTCCTACTCAGGAGAGCGTTCACCGACAAACAACAGATAAAACGAAAGGCCCAGTCT
TCCGACTGAGCCTTTCGTTTTATTTGATGCCTGGCAGTTCCCTACTCTCGCGTTAACGCTTGCATGGATG
TTTTCCCAGTCACGACGTTGTAAAACGACGGCCAGTCTTAAGCTCGGGCCCAAATAATGATTTTATTTTG
ACTGATAGTGACCTGTTCGTTGCAACAAATTGATGAGCAATGCTTTTTTATAATGCCAACTTTGTATACA
AAAGTTGCCCCATGGCGTTCCCT
Features (pLannotate 1.2.2; 18 found; start..end, strand, type, name):
     42..60      -  rep_origin     f1 ori (fragment): f1 bacteriophage origin of replication; arrow indicates direction of (+) strand synthesis
     65..220     -  CDS            lacZα (fragment): LacZα fragment of β-galactosidase; lacZ fragment
    228..246     +  promoter       T7 promoter: promoter for bacteriophage T7 RNA polymerase
    255..278     -  misc_feature   MCS (fragment): pBluescript multiple cloning site
    357..373     -  protein_bind   lac operator: The lac repressor binds to the lac operator to inhibit transcription in E. coli. This inhibition can be relieved by adding lactose or isopropyl-β-D-thiogalactopyranoside (IPTG). lac repressor encoded by lacI
    381..411     -  promoter       lac promoter: promoter for the E. coli lac operon
    426..447     -  protein_bind   CAP binding site: CAP binding activates transcription in the presence of cAMP. E. coli catabolite activator protein
    512..611     -  protein_bind   attL2: mutant version of attL; recombination site for the Gateway® LR reaction LR Clonase™
    629..647     -  promoter       T7 promoter: promoter for bacteriophage T7 RNA polymerase
    837..860     +  promoter       Pc promoter (fragment): intI1 (promoter lies within the coding sequence); class 1 integron promoter
   1036..1092    +  CDS            GmR (fragment): gentamycin acetyltransferase; aacC1; confers resistance to gentamycin
   1099..1890    +  CDS            SmR: aminoglycoside adenylyltransferase (Murphy, 1985); aadA; confers resistance to spectinomycin and streptomycin
   1983..2571    +  rep_origin     ori: high-copy-number ColE1/pMB1/pBR322/pUC origin of replication
   2754..2846    +  CDS            lacI (fragment): lac repressor; lacI; The lac repressor binds to the lac operator to inhibit transcription in E. coli. This inhibition can be relieved by adding lactose or isopropyl-β-D-thiogalactopyranoside (IPTG).
   2901..2928    -  terminator     rrnB T2 terminator: transcription terminator T2 from the E. coli rrnB gene
   3060..3103    +  terminator     rrnB T1 terminator: Escherichia coli rrnB; transcription terminator T1 from the E. coli rrnB gene
   3150..3186    -  CDS            lacZα (fragment): LacZα fragment of β-galactosidase; lacZ fragment
   3202..3297    +  protein_bind   attL5: mutant version of attL; recombination site for the Gateway® LR reaction LR Clonase™
