[The description below was written by a language model from this plasmid's Addgene catalogue record and pLannotate feature annotations shown in this document.]
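Description:
pYPQ147 is a small (about 3.3 kb) empty-backbone CRISPR cloning vector derived from pYPQ104. It serves two roles at once: a Golden Gate recipient and a Gateway entry clone. It is propagated in E. coli as a high-copy plasmid from a ColE1/pUC-type origin and is selected with spectinomycin through an aadA (SmR) aminoglycoside adenylyltransferase gene. Fragments of a class 1 integron Pc promoter and a gentamicin resistance gene lie just upstream of aadA. These appear to be remnants of the cassette from which the marker was taken rather than functional elements.

The working region is bounded by attL5 and attL2 Gateway recombination sites, with rrnB T1 and T2 terminators outside the attL5 side, as is typical of entry vectors. Between the att sites the annotation shows a lacZα fragment with its lac promoter, lac operator and CAP binding site, plus a pBluescript-type polylinker remnant and a T7 promoter. This arrangement is consistent with a placeholder that is displaced when Golden Gate fragments are inserted, which could allow blue/white discrimination of recombinants, although the record does not say so and does not annotate the type IIS sites. No insert is present.

According to the record, the plasmid is designed to receive seven guide RNA expression units in a single Golden Gate assembly. The resulting array, flanked by attL5 and attL2, can then be moved by a multisite LR reaction into a destination vector alongside other entry modules. It belongs to a toolbox for multiplexed plant genome editing and transcriptional regulation with CRISPR/Cas9. The promoters driving the guide RNAs come from the incoming modules and are not part of this backbone.
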