Addgene plasmid #69299: pYPQ147
Purpose: (Empty Backbone) Golden Gate recipient and Gateway entry vector; assembly of 7 gRNAs
Depositing lab: Yiping Qi. Depositing organization: East Carolina University. Publication: A CRISPR/Cas9 toolbox for multiplexed plant genome editing and transcriptional regulation. Lowder LG, Paul JW, Baltes NJ, Voytas DF, Zhang Y, Zhang D, Tang X, Zheng X, Hsieh TF, Qi Y. Plant Physiol. 2015 Aug 21. pii: pp.00636.2015. 10.1104/pp.15.00636 PubMed 26297141.
Backbone
  Vector backbone: pYPQ104
  Vector type: CRISPR
Growth in bacteria
  Bacterial resistance: Spectinomycin, 50 μg/mL
  Growth temperature: 37°C
  Growth strain: DH5alpha
  Copy number: High Copy
Gene/Insert
  Gene/Insert name: None
Terms and licenses: Academic/Nonprofit Terms; Industry Terms: Not Available to Industry
How to cite: pYPQ147 was a gift from Yiping Qi (Addgene plasmid # 69299 ; http://n2t.net/addgene:69299 ; RRID:Addgene_69299)
