>Addgene plasmid #69299 | pYPQ147 | addgene partial sequence | sequence record 123954 | T3 5'-GCAATTAACCCTCACTAAAGG-3'
TCGAGGGGGGGCCCGGTACCCAATTCGCCCTATAGTGAGTCGTATTACGCGCGCTCACTGGCCGTCGTTT
TACAACGTCGTGACTGGGAAAACCCTGGCGTTACCCAACTTAATCGCCTTGCAGCACATCCCCCTTTCGC
CAGCTGGCGTAATAGCGAAGAGGCCCGCACCGATCGCCCTTCCCAACAGTTGCGCAGCCTGAATGGCGAA
TGGGACGCGCCCTGTAGCGGCGCCGGTCTCGATAGCCACCACTTGGGGATCCTGCGTTATCTAGAGGGAA
CGCCATGGGGCAACTTTTGTATACAAAGTTGGCATTATAAAAAAGCATTGCTCATCAATTTGTTGCAACG
