>Addgene plasmid #69299 | pYPQ147 | addgene partial sequence | sequence record 123955 | pBR322ori-3 5'-tttgtttgcaagcagcagat-3'
TCTCAAGAAGATCCTTTGATCTTTTCTACGGGGTCTGACGCTCAGTGGAACGACGCGTAACTCACGTTAA
GGGATTTTGGTCATGGGTGGCTCGAGGGTTATTTGCCGACTACCTTGGTGATCTCGCCTTTCACGTAGTG
GACAAATTCTTCCAACTGATCTGCGCGCGAGGCCAAGCGATCTTCTTCTTGTCCAAGATAAGCCTGTCTA
GCTTCAAGTATGACGGGCTGATACTGGGCCGGCAGGCGCTCCATTGCCCAGTCGGCAGCGACATCCTTCG
GCGCGATTTTGCCGGTTACTGCGCTGTACCAAATGCGGGACAACGTAAGCACTACATTTCGCTCATCGCC
AGCCCAGTCGGGCGGCGAGTTCCATAGCGTTAAGGTTTCATTTAGCGCCTCAAATAGATCCTGTTCAGGA
ACCGGATCAAAGAGTTCCTCCGCCGCTGGACCTACCAAGGCAACGCTATGTTCTCTTGCTTTTGTCAGCA
AGATAGCCAGATCAATGTCGATCGTGGCTGGCTCGAAGATACCTGCAAGAATGTCATTGCGCTGCCATTC
TCCAAATTGCAGTTCGCGCTTAGCTGGATAACGCCACGGAATGATGTCGTCGTGCACAACAATGGTGACT
TCTACAGCGCGGAGAATCTCGCTCTCTCCAGGGGAAGCCGAAGTTTCCAAAAGGTCGTTGATCAAAGCTC
GCCGCGTTGTTTCATCAAGCCTTACGGTCACCGTAACCAGCAAATCAATATCACTGTGTGGCTTCAGGCC
GCCATCCACTGCGGAGCCGTACAAATGTACGGCCAGCAACGTCGGTTCGAGATGGCGCTCGATGACGCCA
ACTACCTCTGATAGTTGAGTCGATACTTCGGCGATCACCGCTTCCCTCATAATGTTTAACTTTGTTTTAG
GGCGACTGCCCTGCTGCGTAACATCGTTGCTGCTCCATAACATCAAACATCGACCCACGGCGTAACGCGC
TTGCTGCTTGGATGCCCGAGGCATAGACTGTACCCCAAAAAAACAGTCATAACAAGCCATGAAAACCGCC
ACTGCG
